Addgene plasmid #42842: TAL3379
Depositing lab: Keith Joung. Depositing organization: Massachusetts General Hospital. Publication: Targeted gene disruption in somatic zebrafish cells using engineered TALENs. Sander JD, Cade L, Khayter C, Reyon D, Peterson RT, Joung JK, Yeh JR. Nat Biotechnol. 2011 Aug 5;29(8):697-8. doi: 10.1038/nbt.1934. PubMed 21822241.
Backbone
  Vector backbone: JDS74
  Backbone manufacturer: Addgene plasmid #32288
  Backbone size w/o insert (bp): 6447
  Vector type: Mammalian Expression ; T7
Growth in bacteria
  Bacterial resistance: Ampicillin, 100 μg/mL
  Growth temperature: 37°C
  Growth strain: XL1 Blue
  Copy number: High Copy
Gene/Insert
  Gene/Insert name: ZebrafishCommunity-tet3(ENSDART00000137355)-right (alt name: tet3(ENSDART00000137355))
  Species: D. rerio (zebrafish)
  Insert size (bp): 1640
  Promoter: CMV
  Tag / fusion protein: 3X Flag (N terminal on backbone); WT FOKI (C terminal on backbone)
  Cloning method: Restriction Enzyme; 5′ cloning site N/A (destroyed during cloning); 3′ cloning site N/A (destroyed during cloning)
  Sequencing primers: 5′ CMV-F; 3′ BGH-rev
Terms and licenses: Academic/Nonprofit Terms; Industry Terms: Not Available to Industry
Depositor comments: Target binding site: TAATGAAGAAAATGTTTG It is strongly recommended that users perform a diagnostic digest to verify this plasmid prior to use. For example, a double digest of the plasmid with BamHI and KpnI should result in two bands at 2.3kb and 5.8kb.
How to cite: TAL3379 was a gift from Keith Joung (Addgene plasmid # 42842 ; http://n2t.net/addgene:42842 ; RRID:Addgene_42842)
