[The description below was written by a language model from this plasmid's Addgene catalogue record.]
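Description:
TAL3379 is a TALEN expression plasmid built on the JDS74 backbone (about 6.4 kb without insert), classed as a mammalian expression vector that also carries a T7 promoter. It is maintained in E. coli as a high-copy plasmid under ampicillin selection. The record does not include a feature table, so the origin of replication and other backbone elements are not itemised. The use of a BGH reverse sequencing primer suggests a BGH polyadenylation region downstream of the coding sequence.

The insert, roughly 1.6 kb, is an engineered TAL effector repeat array designed to recognise a site in the zebrafish tet3 gene (transcript ENSDART00000137355). It is designated the "right" half-site monomer, so it is intended to be used with a partner "left" TALEN that binds the opposite side of the target. The array was cloned by restriction enzyme methods, with the cloning sites destroyed in the process. It sits in frame with elements supplied by the backbone: an N-terminal 3X FLAG tag for detection and a C-terminal wild-type FokI nuclease domain. Because FokI cleaves only as a dimer, binding of the left and right monomers at adjacent half-sites brings two nuclease domains together to make a double-strand break. Error-prone repair of that break can then introduce disruptive indels.

The CMV promoter drives expression in transfected cells. The T7 promoter would typically allow in vitro transcription of TALEN mRNA, for example for injection into zebrafish embryos. This use fits the associated work on targeted gene disruption in zebrafish somatic cells, and the insert name indicates the plasmid belongs to a zebrafish community set of TALENs.
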