>Addgene plasmid #42842 | TAL3379 | depositor partial sequence | sequence record 57962 | TAL3379 sequence 2430 bps
TCTAGAGCTAGCACCATGGACTACAAAGACCATGACGGTGATTATAAAGATCATGACATCGATTACAAGG
ATGACGATGACAAGATGGCCCCCAAGAAGAAGAGGAAGGTGGGCATTCACCGCGGGGTACCTATGGTGGA
CTTGAGGACACTCGGTTATTCGCAACAGCAACAGGAGAAAATCAAGCCTAAGGTCAGGAGCACCGTCGCG
CAACACCACGAGGCGCTTGTGGGGCATGGCTTCACTCATGCGCATATTGTCGCGCTTTCACAGCACCCTG
CGGCGCTTGGGACGGTGGCTGTCAAATACCAAGATATGATTGCGGCCCTGCCCGAAGCCACGCACGAGGC
AATTGTAGGGGTCGGTAAACAGTGGTCGGGAGCGCGAGCACTTGAGGCGCTGCTGACTGTGGCGGGTGAG
CTTAGGGGGCCTCCGCTCCAGCTCGACACCGGGCAGCTGCTGAAGATCGCGAAGAGAGGGGGAGTAACAG
CGGTAGAGGCAGTGCACGCCTGGCGCAATGCGCTCACCGGGGCCCCCTTGAACCTGACCCCAGACCAGGT
AGTCGCAATCGCGTCGAACATTGGGGGAAAGCAAGCCCTGGAAACCGTGCAAAGGTTGTTGCCGGTCCTT
TGTCAAGACCACGGCCTTACACCGGAGCAAGTCGTGGCCATTGCAAGCAACATCGGTGGCAAACAGGCTC
TTGAGACGGTTCAGAGACTTCTCCCAGTTCTCTGTCAAGCCCACGGGCTGACTCCCGATCAAGTTGTAGC
GATTGCGTCCAACGGTGGAGGGAAACAAGCATTGGAGACTGTCCAACGGCTCCTTCCCGTGTTGTGTCAA
GCCCACGGTTTGACGCCTGCACAAGTGGTCGCCATCGCCAACAACAACGGCGGTAAGCAGGCGCTGGAAA
CAGTACAGCGCCTGCTGCCTGTACTGTGCCAGGATCATGGACTGACCCCAGACCAGGTAGTCGCAATCGC
GTCGAACATTGGGGGAAAGCAAGCCCTGGAAACCGTGCAAAGGTTGTTGCCGGTCCTTTGTCAAGACCAC
GGCCTTACACCGGAGCAAGTCGTGGCCATTGCAAGCAACATCGGTGGCAAACAGGCTCTTGAGACGGTTC
AGAGACTTCTCCCAGTTCTCTGTCAAGCCCACGGGCTGACTCCCGATCAAGTTGTAGCGATTGCGAATAA
CAATGGAGGGAAACAAGCATTGGAGACTGTCCAACGGCTCCTTCCCGTGTTGTGTCAAGCCCACGGTTTG
ACGCCTGCACAAGTGGTCGCCATCGCCTCCAATATTGGCGGTAAGCAGGCGCTGGAAACAGTACAGCGCC
TGCTGCCTGTACTGTGCCAGGATCATGGACTGACCCCAGACCAGGTAGTCGCAATCGCGTCGAACATTGG
GGGAAAGCAAGCCCTGGAAACCGTGCAAAGGTTGTTGCCGGTCCTTTGTCAAGACCACGGCCTTACACCG
GAGCAAGTCGTGGCCATTGCAAGCAACATCGGTGGCAAACAGGCTCTTGAGACGGTTCAGAGACTTCTCC
CAGTTCTCTGTCAAGCCCACGGGCTGACTCCCGATCAAGTTGTAGCGATTGCGTCGAACATTGGAGGGAA
ACAAGCATTGGAGACTGTCCAACGGCTCCTTCCCGTGTTGTGTCAAGCCCACGGTTTGACGCCTGCACAA
GTGGTCGCCATCGCCTCGAATGGCGGCGGTAAGCAGGCGCTGGAAACAGTACAGCGCCTGCTGCCTGTAC
TGTGCCAGGATCATGGACTGACCCCAGACCAGGTAGTCGCAATCGCGAACAATAATGGGGGAAAGCAAGC
CCTGGAAACCGTGCAAAGGTTGTTGCCGGTCCTTTGTCAAGACCACGGCCTTACACCGGAGCAAGTCGTG
GCCATTGCAAGCAATGGGGGTGGCAAACAGGCTCTTGAGACGGTTCAGAGACTTCTCCCAGTTCTCTGTC
AAGCCCACGGGCTGACTCCCGATCAAGTTGTAGCGATTGCGTCCAACGGTGGAGGGAAACAAGCATTGGA
GACTGTCCAACGGCTCCTTCCCGTGTTGTGTCAAGCCCACGGTTTGACGCCTGCACAAGTGGTCGCCATC
GCCTCGAATGGCGGCGGTAAGCAGGCGCTGGAAACAGTACAGCGCCTGCTGCCTGTACTGTGCCAGGATC
ATGGACTGACACCCGAACAGGTGGTCGCCATTGCTAATAATAACGGAGGACGGCCAGCCTTGGAGTCCAT
CGTAGCCCAATTGTCCAGGCCCGATCCCGCGTTGGCTGCGTTAACGAATGACCATCTGGTGGCGTTGGCA
TGTCTTGGTGGACGACCCGCGCTCGATGCAGTCAAAAAGGGTCTGCCTCATGCTCCCGCATTGATCAAAA
GAACCAACCGGCGGATTCCCGAGAGAACTTCCCATCGAGTCGCGGGATCC
