>Addgene plasmid #42842 | TAL3379 | addgene partial sequence | sequence record 60827 | JDS-TALEN-F 5'-TAGGGGTCGGTAAACAGTGG-3'
TGTGGCGGGTGAGCTTAGGGGGCCTCCGCTCCAGCTCGACACCGGGCAGCTGCTGAAGATCGCGAAGAGA
GGGGGAGTAACAGCGGTAGAGGCAGTGCACGCCTGGCGCAATGCGCTCACCGGGGCCCCCTTGAACCTGA
CCCCAGACCAGGTAGTCGCAATCGCGTCGAACATTGGGGGAAAGCAAGCCCTGGAAACCGTGCAAAGGTT
GTTGCCGGTCCTTTGTCAAGACCACGGCCTTACACCGGAGCAAGTCGTGGCCATTGCAAGCAACATCGGT
GGCAAACAGGCTCTTGAGACGGTTCAGAGACTTCTCCCAGTTCTCTGTCAAGCCCACGGGCTGACTCCCG
ATCAAGTTGTAGCGATTGCGTCCAACGGTGGAGGGAAACAAGCATTGGAGACTGTCCAACGGCTCCTTCC
CGTGTTGTGTCAAGCCCACGGTTTGACGCCTGCACAAGTGGTCGCCATCGCCAACAACAACGGCGGTAAG
CAGGCGCTGGAAACAGTACAGCGCCTGCTGCCTGTACTGTGCCAGGATCATGGACTGACCCCAGACCAGG
TAGTCGCAATCGCGTCGAACATTGGGGGAAAGCAAGCCCTGGAAACCGTGCAAAGGTTGTTGCCGGTCCT
TTGTCAAGACCACGGCCTTACACCGGAGCAAGTCGTGGCCATTGCAAGCAACATCGGTGGCAAACAGGCT
CTTGAGACGGTTCAGAGACTTCTCCCAGTTCTCTGTCAAGCCCACGGGCTGACTCCCGATCAAGTTGTAG
CGATTGCGAATAACA
